Addgene plasmid #77260: ULK2 gRNA (BRDN0001145207)
Purpose: 3rd generation lentiviral gRNA plasmid targeting human ULK2
Depositing lab: John Doench & David Root. Depositing organization: Broad Institute. Publication: Optimized sgRNA design to maximize activity and minimize off-target effects of CRISPR-Cas9. Doench JG, Fusi N, Sullender M, Hegde M, Vaimberg EW, Donovan KF, Smith I, Tothova Z, Wilen C, Orchard R, Virgin HW, Listgarten J, Root DE. Nat Biotechnol. 2016 Jan 18. doi: 10.1038/nbt.3437. PubMed 26780180.
Backbone
  Vector backbone: lentiGuide-Puro
  Backbone manufacturer: Zhang Lab (Addgene plasmid # 52963)
  Vector type: Mammalian Expression, Lentiviral, CRISPR
  Selectable markers: Puromycin
Growth in bacteria
  Bacterial resistance: Ampicillin, 100 μg/mL
  Growth temperature: 37°C
  Growth strain: DH5alpha
  Copy number: High Copy
Gene/Insert
  Gene/Insert name: ULK2 (alt names: ULK2; NM_001142610.1)
  gRNA/shRNA sequence: TGGTCTGACGAGATGTTGTG
  Species: H. sapiens (human)
  Entrez Gene: ULK2 (a.k.a. ATG1B, Unc51.2)
  Promoter: hU6
  Cloning method: Unknown
  Sequencing primers: 5′ U6-F; 3′ pS2-R
Terms and licenses: Academic/Nonprofit Terms; Industry Terms: Not Available to Industry
Depositor comments: The gRNA was designed to target the following Genbank reference sequence(s): NM_001142610.1,NM_014683.3. Note that this plasmid does NOT contain Cas9. It should be used in conjunction with lentiCas9-Blast (Addgene #52962) or otherwise with cell lines already expressing Cas9. Browse the full kinome gRNA library at http://www.addgene.org/pooled-library/broadgpp-human-kinome/ or visit http://www.broadinstitute.org/rnai/public/ for detailed protocols and information.
How to cite: ULK2 gRNA (BRDN0001145207) was a gift from John Doench & David Root (Addgene plasmid # 77260 ; http://n2t.net/addgene:77260 ; RRID:Addgene_77260)
