[The description below was written by a language model from this plasmid's Addgene catalogue record and pLannotate feature annotations shown in this document.]
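Description:
ULK2 gRNA (BRDN0001145207) is a third-generation lentiviral CRISPR guide plasmid built on the lentiGuide-Puro backbone and designed to target human ULK2 (also known as ATG1B or Unc51.2), with the guide chosen against two ULK2 reference transcripts. In bacteria it is maintained as a high-copy plasmid through a ColE1/pUC-type origin and selected with ampicillin via the β-lactamase gene. The backbone also carries an f1 origin, an SV40 origin and poly(A) signal, and remnants of a lac/T7/T3 cloning region.

The lentiviral transfer cassette begins with an RSV promoter fused to a truncated HIV-1 5' LTR, which allows Tat-independent production of the genomic RNA. This is followed by the Ψ packaging signal with a partial gag sequence and the Rev response element for Rev-dependent nuclear export. Within the provirus, a human U6 RNA polymerase III promoter drives the ULK2-specific spacer joined to the Streptococcus pyogenes Cas9 guide RNA scaffold, and a cPPT/CTS element that aids nuclear import of the viral genome lies just downstream. A separate EF-1α core promoter with its intron A expresses puromycin N-acetyltransferase for selection of transduced mammalian cells, with a WPRE enhancing transcript expression. The cassette ends in a ΔU3 self-inactivating 3' LTR.

The plasmid does not encode Cas9, so it must be used with a separate Cas9 vector such as lentiCas9-Blast or in cells that already express the nuclease. It belongs to a human kinome guide collection built with optimized sgRNA design rules, and is suited to knocking out ULK2 in human cells.
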