Features (pLannotate 1.2.2; 29 found; start..end, strand, type, name):
     14..80      +  CDS            small t antigen (fragment): SV40 (simian virus 40) small t antigen
    106..317     +  promoter       EF-1α core promoter: core promoter for human elongation factor EF-1α
    318..1256    +  intron         EF-1α intron A: intron upstream of the start codon of human EF-1α
   1278..1877    +  CDS            PuroR (fragment): puromycin N-acetyltransferase; pac from Streptomyces; confers resistance to puromycin
   1893..2481    +  misc_feature   WPRE: woodchuck hepatitis virus posttranscriptional regulatory element
   2532..2551    +  misc_feature   cPPT/CTS (fragment): central polypurine tract and central termination sequence of HIV-1
   2553..2786    +  LTR            3' LTR (ΔU3): self-inactivating 3' long terminal repeat (LTR) from HIV-1
   2864..2985    +  polyA_signal   SV40 poly(A) signal: SV40 polyadenylation signal
   3025..3160    +  rep_origin     SV40 ori: SV40 origin of replication
   3181..3199    -  promoter       T7 promoter: promoter for bacteriophage T7 RNA polymerase
   3207..3362    +  CDS            lacZα (fragment): LacZα fragment of β-galactosidase; lacZ fragment
   3367..3795    +  rep_origin     f1 ori (sequence partly withheld): f1 bacteriophage origin of replication; arrow indicates direction of (+) strand synthesis
   3848..3952    +  promoter       AmpR promoter: bla
   3953..4813    +  CDS            AmpR: β-lactamase; bla; confers resistance to ampicillin, carbenicillin, and related antibiotics
   4984..5572    +  rep_origin     ori: high-copy-number ColE1/pMB1/pBR322/pUC origin of replication
   5755..5847    +  CDS            lacI (fragment): lac repressor; lacI; The lac repressor binds to the lac operator to inhibit transcription in E. coli. This inhibition can be relieved by adding lactose or isopropyl-β-D-thiogalactopyranoside (IPTG).
   5860..5881    +  protein_bind   CAP binding site: CAP binding activates transcription in the presence of cAMP. E. coli catabolite activator protein
   5896..5926    +  promoter       lac promoter: promoter for the E. coli lac operon
   5934..5950    +  protein_bind   lac operator: The lac repressor binds to the lac operator to inhibit transcription in E. coli. This inhibition can be relieved by adding lactose or isopropyl-β-D-thiogalactopyranoside (IPTG). lac repressor encoded by lacI
   5995..6013    +  promoter       T3 promoter: promoter for bacteriophage T3 RNA polymerase
   6041..6267    +  promoter       RSV promoter: Rous sarcoma virus enhancer/promoter
   6268..6448    +  LTR            5' LTR (truncated): truncated 5' long terminal repeat (LTR) from HIV-1
   6495..6620    +  misc_feature   HIV-1 Ψ: packaging signal of human immunodeficiency virus type 1
   6604..6967    +  CDS            HIV-1 gag (fragment): gag protein from human immunodeficiency virus 1; gag
   7113..7346    +  misc_feature   RRE: The Rev response element (RRE) of HIV-1 allows for Rev-dependent mRNA export from the nucleus to the cytoplasm.
   7723..7749    +  CDS            Rev (fragment): human immunodeficiency virus 1 (HIV-1) Rev protein; rev; enhances nuclear export of unspliced and incompletely spliced viral mRNAs
   7753..7993    +  promoter       U6 promoter: RNA polymerase III promoter for human U6 snRNA
   8023..8098    +  misc_RNA       gRNA scaffold: guide RNA scaffold for the Streptococcus pyogenes CRISPR/Cas9 system
   8154..8271    +  misc_feature   cPPT/CTS: central polypurine tract and central termination sequence of HIV-1
>Addgene plasmid #77260 | ULK2 gRNA (BRDN0001145207) | addgene full sequence | sequence record 187416 | Addgene Assembled Sequence
CCCGGGTGCAAAGATGGATAAAGTTTTAAACAGAGAGGAATCTTTGCAGCTAATGGACCTTCTAGGTCTT
GAAAGGAGTGGGAATTGGCTCCGGTGCCCGTCAGTGGGCAGAGCGCACATCGCCCACAGTCCCCGAGAAG
TTGGGGGGAGGGGTCGGCAATTGATCCGGTGCCTAGAGAAGGTGGCGCGGGGTAAACTGGGAAAGTGATG
TCGTGTACTGGCTCCGCCTTTTTCCCGAGGGTGGGGGAGAACCGTATATAAGTGCAGTAGTCGCCGTGAA
CGTTCTTTTTCGCAACGGGTTTGCCGCCAGAACACAGGTAAGTGCCGTGTGTGGTTCCCGCGGGCCTGGC
CTCTTTACGGGTTATGGCCCTTGCGTGCCTTGAATTACTTCCACCTGGCTGCAGTACGTGATTCTTGATC
CCGAGCTTCGGGTTGGAAGTGGGTGGGAGAGTTCGAGGCCTTGCGCTTAAGGAGCCCCTTCGCCTCGTGC
TTGAGTTGAGGCCTGGCCTGGGCGCTGGGGCCGCCGCGTGCGAATCTGGTGGCACCTTCGCGCCTGTCTC
GCTGCTTTCGATAAGTCTCTAGCCATTTAAAATTTTTGATGACCTGCTGCGACGCTTTTTTTCTGGCAAG
ATAGTCTTGTAAATGCGGGCCAAGATCTGCACACTGGTATTTCGGTTTTTGGGGCCGCGGGCGGCGACGG
GGCCCGTGCGTCCCAGCGCACATGTTCGGCGAGGCGGGGCCTGCGAGCGCGGCCACCGAGAATCGGACGG
GGGTAGTCTCAAGCTGGCCGGCCTGCTCTGGTGCCTGGCCTCGCGCCGCCGTGTATCGCCCCGCCCTGGG
CGGCAAGGCTGGCCCGGTCGGCACCAGTTGCGTGAGCGGAAAGATGGCCGCTTCCCGGCCCTGCTGCAGG
GAGCTCAAAATGGAGGACGCGGCGCTCGGGAGAGCGGGCGGGTGAGTCACCCACACAAAGGAAAAGGGCC
TTTCCGTCCTCAGCCGTCGCTTCATGTGACTCCACGGAGTACCGGGCGCCGTCCAGGCACCTCGATTAGT
TCTCGAGCTTTTGGAGTACGTCGTCTTTAGGTTGGGGGGAGGGGTTTTATGCGATGGAGTTTCCCCACAC
TGAGTGGGTGGAGACTGAAGTTAGGCCAGCTTGGCACTTGATGTAATTCTCCTTGGAATTTGCCCTTTTT
GAGTTTGGATCTTGGTTCATTCTCAAGCCTCAGACAGTGGTTCAAAGTTTTTTTCTTCCATTTCAGGTGT
CGTGACGTACGGCCACCATGACCGAGTACAAGCCCACGGTGCGCCTCGCCACCCGCGACGACGTCCCCAG
GGCCGTACGCACCCTCGCCGCCGCGTTCGCCGACTACCCCGCCACGCGCCACACCGTCGATCCGGACCGC
CACATCGAGCGGGTCACCGAGCTGCAAGAACTCTTCCTCACGCGCGTCGGGCTCGACATCGGCAAGGTGT
GGGTCGCGGACGACGGCGCCGCCGTGGCGGTCTGGACCACGCCGGAGAGCGTCGAAGCGGGGGCGGTGTT
CGCCGAGATCGGCCCGCGCATGGCCGAGTTGAGCGGTTCCCGGCTGGCCGCGCAGCAACAGATGGAAGGC
CTCCTGGCGCCGCACCGGCCCAAGGAGCCCGCGTGGTTCCTGGCCACCGTCGGAGTCTCGCCCGACCACC
AGGGCAAGGGTCTGGGCAGCGCCGTCGTGCTCCCCGGAGTGGAGGCGGCCGAGCGCGCCGGGGTGCCCGC
CTTCCTGGAGACCTCCGCGCCCCGCAACCTCCCCTTCTACGAGCGGCTCGGCTTCACCGTCACCGCCGAC
GTCGAGGTGCCCGAAGGACCGCGCACCTGGTGCATGACCCGCAAGCCCGGTGCCTGAACGCGTTAAGTCG
ACAATCAACCTCTGGATTACAAAATTTGTGAAAGATTGACTGGTATTCTTAACTATGTTGCTCCTTTTAC
GCTATGTGGATACGCTGCTTTAATGCCTTTGTATCATGCTATTGCTTCCCGTATGGCTTTCATTTTCTCC
TCCTTGTATAAATCCTGGTTGCTGTCTCTTTATGAGGAGTTGTGGCCCGTTGTCAGGCAACGTGGCGTGG
TGTGCACTGTGTTTGCTGACGCAACCCCCACTGGTTGGGGCATTGCCACCACCTGTCAGCTCCTTTCCGG
GACTTTCGCTTTCCCCCTCCCTATTGCCACGGCGGAACTCATCGCCGCCTGCCTTGCCCGCTGCTGGACA
GGGGCTCGGCTGTTGGGCACTGACAATTCCGTGGTGTTGTCGGGGAAATCATCGTCCTTTCCTTGGCTGC
TCGCCTGTGTTGCCACCTGGATTCTGCGCGGGACGTCCTTCTGCTACGTCCCTTCGGCCCTCAATCCAGC
GGACCTTCCTTCCCGCGGCCTGCTGCCGGCTCTGCGGCCTCTTCCGCGTCTTCGCCTTCGCCCTCAGACG
AGTCGGATCTCCCTTTGGGCCGCCTCCCCGCGTCGACTTTAAGACCAATGACTTACAAGGCAGCTGTAGA
TCTTAGCCACTTTTTAAAAGAAAAGGGGGGACTGGAAGGGCTAATTCACTCCCAACGAAGACAAGATCTG
CTTTTTGCTTGTACTGGGTCTCTCTGGTTAGACCAGATCTGAGCCTGGGAGCTCTCTGGCTAACTAGGGA
ACCCACTGCTTAAGCCTCAATAAAGCTTGCCTTGAGTGCTTCAAGTAGTGTGTGCCCGTCTGTTGTGTGA
CTCTGGTAACTAGAGATCCCTCAGACCCTTTTAGTCAGTGTGGAAAATCTCTAGCAGTACGTATAGTAGT
TCATGTCATCTTATTATTCAGTATTTATAACTTGCAAAGAAATGAATATCAGAGAGTGAGAGGAACTTGT
TTATTGCAGCTTATAATGGTTACAAATAAAGCAATAGCATCACAAATTTCACAAATAAAGCATTTTTTTC
ACTGCATTCTAGTTGTGGTTTGTCCAAACTCATCAATGTATCTTATCATGTCTGGCTCTAGCTATCCCGC
CCCTAACTCCGCCCATCCCGCCCCTAACTCCGCCCAGTTCCGCCCATTCTCCGCCCCATGGCTGACTAAT
TTTTTTTATTTATGCAGAGGCCGAGGCCGCCTCGGCCTCTGAGCTATTCCAGAAGTAGTGAGGAGGCTTT
TTTGGAGGCCTAGGGACGTACCCAATTCGCCCTATAGTGAGTCGTATTACGCGCGCTCACTGGCCGTCGT
TTTACAACGTCGTGACTGGGAAAACCCTGGCGTTACCCAACTTAATCGCCTTGCAGCACATCCCCCTTTC
GCCAGCTGGCGTAATAGCGAAGAGGCCCGCACCGATCGCCCTTCCCAACAGTTGCGCAGCCTGAATGGCG
AATGGG
[124 nt withheld, positions 3367-3490]
C
[91 nt withheld, positions 3492-3582]
A
[49 nt withheld, positions 3584-3632]
CCTTTGACGTTGGAGTCCACGTTCTTT
[37 nt withheld, positions 3660-3696]
ACCCTATCTCGGTCTATTCTTTTGATTTATAAGGGATTTTGCCGATTTCGGCCTATTGGTTAAAAAATGA
GCTGATTTAACAAAAATTTAACGCGAATTTTAACAAAATATTAACGCTTACAATTTAGGTGGCACTTTTC
GGGGAAATGTGCGCGGAACCCCTATTTGTTTATTTTTCTAAATACATTCAAATATGTATCCGCTCATGAG
ACAATAACCCTGATAAATGCTTCAATAATATTGAAAAAGGAAGAGTATGAGTATTCAACATTTCCGTGTC
GCCCTTATTCCCTTTTTTGCGGCATTTTGCCTTCCTGTTTTTGCTCACCCAGAAACGCTGGTGAAAGTAA
AAGATGCTGAAGATCAGTTGGGTGCACGAGTGGGTTACATCGAACTGGATCTCAACAGCGGTAAGATCCT
TGAGAGTTTTCGCCCCGAAGAACGTTTTCCAATGATGAGCACTTTTAAAGTTCTGCTATGTGGCGCGGTA
TTATCCCGTATTGACGCCGGGCAAGAGCAACTCGGTCGCCGCATACACTATTCTCAGAATGACTTGGTTG
AGTACTCACCAGTCACAGAAAAGCATCTTACGGATGGCATGACAGTAAGAGAATTATGCAGTGCTGCCAT
AACCATGAGTGATAACACTGCGGCCAACTTACTTCTGACAACGATCGGAGGACCGAAGGAGCTAACCGCT
TTTTTGCACAACATGGGGGATCATGTAACTCGCCTTGATCGTTGGGAACCGGAGCTGAATGAAGCCATAC
CAAACGACGAGCGTGACACCACGATGCCTGTAGCAATGGCAACAACGTTGCGCAAACTATTAACTGGCGA
ACTACTTACTCTAGCTTCCCGGCAACAATTAATAGACTGGATGGAGGCGGATAAAGTTGCAGGACCACTT
CTGCGCTCGGCCCTTCCGGCTGGCTGGTTTATTGCTGATAAATCTGGAGCCGGTGAGCGTGGGTCTCGCG
GTATCATTGCAGCACTGGGGCCAGATGGTAAGCCCTCCCGTATCGTAGTTATCTACACGACGGGGAGTCA
GGCAACTATGGATGAACGAAATAGACAGATCGCTGAGATAGGTGCCTCACTGATTAAGCATTGGTAACTG
TCAGACCAAGTTTACTCATATATACTTTAGATTGATTTAAAACTTCATTTTTAATTTAAAAGGATCTAGG
TGAAGATCCTTTTTGATAATCTCATGACCAAAATCCCTTAACGTGAGTTTTCGTTCCACTGAGCGTCAGA
CCCCGTAGAAAAGATCAAAGGATCTTCTTGAGATCCTTTTTTTCTGCGCGTAATCTGCTGCTTGCAAACA
AAAAAACCACCGCTACCAGCGGTGGTTTGTTTGCCGGATCAAGAGCTACCAACTCTTTTTCCGAAGGTAA
CTGGCTTCAGCAGAGCGCAGATACCAAATACTGTTCTTCTAGTGTAGCCGTAGTTAGGCCACCACTTCAA
GAACTCTGTAGCACCGCCTACATACCTCGCTCTGCTAATCCTGTTACCAGTGGCTGCTGCCAGTGGCGAT
AAGTCGTGTCTTACCGGGTTGGACTCAAGACGATAGTTACCGGATAAGGCGCAGCGGTCGGGCTGAACGG
GGGGTTCGTGCACACAGCCCAGCTTGGAGCGAACGACCTACACCGAACTGAGATACCTACAGCGTGAGCT
ATGAGAAAGCGCCACGCTTCCCGAAGGGAGAAAGGCGGACAGGTATCCGGTAAGCGGCAGGGTCGGAACA
GGAGAGCGCACGAGGGAGCTTCCAGGGGGAAACGCCTGGTATCTTTATAGTCCTGTCGGGTTTCGCCACC
TCTGACTTGAGCGTCGATTTTTGTGATGCTCGTCAGGGGGGCGGAGCCTATGGAAAAACGCCAGCAACGC
GGCCTTTTTACGGTTCCTGGCCTTTTGCTGGCCTTTTGCTCACATGTTCTTTCCTGCGTTATCCCCTGAT
TCTGTGGATAACCGTATTACCGCCTTTGAGTGAGCTGATACCGCTCGCCGCAGCCGAACGACCGAGCGCA
GCGAGTCAGTGAGCGAGGAAGCGGAAGAGCGCCCAATACGCAAACCGCCTCTCCCCGCGCGTTGGCCGAT
TCATTAATGCAGCTGGCACGACAGGTTTCCCGACTGGAAAGCGGGCAGTGAGCGCAACGCAATTAATGTG
AGTTAGCTCACTCATTAGGCACCCCAGGCTTTACACTTTATGCTTCCGGCTCGTATGTTGTGTGGAATTG
TGAGCGGATAACAATTTCACACAGGAAACAGCTATGACCATGATTACGCCAAGCGCGCAATTAACCCTCA
CTAAAGGGAACAAAAGCTGGAGCTGCAAGCTTAATGTAGTCTTATGCAATACTCTTGTAGTCTTGCAACA
TGGTAACGATGAGTTAGCAACATGCCTTACAAGGAGAGAAAAAGCACCGTGCATGCCGATTGGTGGAAGT
AAGGTGGTACGATCGTGCCTTATTAGGAAGGCAACAGACGGGTCTGACATGGATTGGACGAACCACTGAA
TTGCCGCATTGCAGAGATATTGTATTTAAGTGCCTAGCTCGATACATAAACGGGTCTCTCTGGTTAGACC
AGATCTGAGCCTGGGAGCTCTCTGGCTAACTAGGGAACCCACTGCTTAAGCCTCAATAAAGCTTGCCTTG
AGTGCTTCAAGTAGTGTGTGCCCGTCTGTTGTGTGACTCTGGTAACTAGAGATCCCTCAGACCCTTTTAG
TCAGTGTGGAAAATCTCTAGCAGTGGCGCCCGAACAGGGACTTGAAAGCGAAAGGGAAACCAGAGGAGCT
CTCTCGACGCAGGACTCGGCTTGCTGAAGCGCGCACGGCAAGAGGCGAGGGGCGGCGACTGGTGAGTACG
CCAAAAATTTTGACTAGCGGAGGCTAGAAGGAGAGAGATGGGTGCGAGAGCGTCAGTATTAAGCGGGGGA
GAATTAGATCGCGATGGGAAAAAATTCGGTTAAGGCCAGGGGGAAAGAAAAAATATAAATTAAAACATAT
AGTATGGGCAAGCAGGGAGCTAGAACGATTCGCAGTTAATCCTGGCCTGTTAGAAACATCAGAAGGCTGT
AGACAAATACTGGGACAGCTACAACCATCCCTTCAGACAGGATCAGAAGAACTTAGATCATTATATAATA
CAGTAGCAACCCTCTATTGTGTGCATCAAAGGATAGAGATAAAAGACACCAAGGAAGCTTTAGACAAGAT
AGAGGAAGAGCAAAACAAAAGTAAGACCACCGCACAGCAAGCGGCCGCTGATCTTCAGACCTGGAGGAGG
AGATATGAGGGACAATTGGAGAAGTGAATTATATAAATATAAAGTAGTAAAAATTGAACCATTAGGAGTA
GCACCCACCAAGGCAAAGAGAAGAGTGGTGCAGAGAGAAAAAAGAGCAGTGGGAATAGGAGCTTTGTTCC
TTGGGTTCTTGGGAGCAGCAGGAAGCACTATGGGCGCAGCGTCAATGACGCTGACGGTACAGGCCAGACA
ATTATTGTCTGGTATAGTGCAGCAGCAGAACAATTTGCTGAGGGCTATTGAGGCGCAACAGCATCTGTTG
CAACTCACAGTCTGGGGCATCAAGCAGCTCCAGGCAAGAATCCTGGCTGTGGAAAGATACCTAAAGGATC
AACAGCTCCTGGGGATTTGGGGTTGCTCTGGAAAACTCATTTGCACCACTGCTGTGCCTTGGAATGCTAG
TTGGAGTAATAAATCTCTGGAACAGATTTGGAATCACACGACCTGGATGGAGTGGGACAGAGAAATTAAC
AATTACACAAGCTTAATACACTCCTTAATTGAAGAATCGCAAAACCAGCAAGAAAAGAATGAACAAGAAT
TATTGGAATTAGATAAATGGGCAAGTTTGTGGAATTGGTTTAACATAACAAATTGGCTGTGGTATATAAA
ATTATTCATAATGATAGTAGGAGGCTTGGTAGGTTTAAGAATAGTTTTTGCTGTACTTTCTATAGTGAAT
AGAGTTAGGCAGGGATATTCACCATTATCGTTTCAGACCCACCTCCCAACCCCGAGGGGACCCAGAGAGG
GCCTATTTCCCATGATTCCTTCATATTTGCATATACGATACAAGGCTGTTAGAGAGATAATTAGAATTAA
TTTGACTGTAAACACAAAGATATTAGTACAAAATACGTGACGTAGAAAGTAATAATTTCTTGGGTAGTTT
GCAGTTTTAAAATTATGTTTTAAAATGGACTATCATATGCTTACCGTAACTTGAAAGTATTTCGATTTCT
TGGCTTTATATATCTTGTGGAAAGGACGAAACACCGTGGTCTGACGAGATGTTGTGGTTTTAGAGCTAGA
AATAGCAAGTTAAAATAAGGCTAGTCCGTTATCAACTTGAAAAAGTGGCACCGAGTCGGTGCTTTTTTAA
GCTTGGCGTAACTAGATCTTGAGACAAATGGCAGTATTCATCCACAATTTTAAAAGAAAAGGGGGGATTG
GGGGGTACAGTGCAGGGGAAAGAATAGTAGACATAATAGCAACAGACATACAAACTAAAGAATTACAAAA
ACAAATTACAAAAATTCAAAATTTTCGGGTTTATTACAGGGACAGCAGAGATCCACTTTGGCGCCGGCTC
GAGGGGG
