>Addgene plasmid #77260 | ULK2 gRNA (BRDN0001145207) | depositor partial sequence | sequence record 144720 | Target Sequence
TGGTCTGACGAGATGTTGTG
