>Addgene plasmid #77260 | ULK2 gRNA (BRDN0001145207) | addgene partial sequence | sequence record 187415 | hU6-F
CGTAGAAAGTAATAATTTCTTGGGTAGTTTGCAGTTTTAAAATTATGTTTTAAAATGGACTATCATATGC
TTACCGTAACTTGAAAGTATTTCGATTTCTTGGCTTTATATATCTTGTGGAAAGGACGAAACACCGTGGT
CTGACGAGATGTTGTGGTTTTAGAGCTAGAAATAGCAAGTTAAAATAAGGCTAGTCCGTTATCAACTTGA
AAAAGTGGCACCGAGTCGGTGCTTTTTTAAGCTTGGCGTAACTAGATCTTGAGACAAATGGCAGTATTCA
TCCACAATTTTAAAAGAAAAGGGGGGATTGGGGGGTACAGTGCAGGGGAAAGAATAGTAGACATAATAGC
AACAGACATACAAACTAAAGAATTACAAAAACAAATTACAAAAATTCAAAATTTTCGGGTTTATTACAGG
GACAGCAGAGATCCACTTTGGCGCCGGCTCGAGGGGGCCCGGGTGCAAAGATGGATAAAGTTTTAAACAG
AGAGGAATCTTTGCAGCTAATGGACCTTCTAGGTCTTGAAAGGAGTGGGAATTGGCTCCGGTGCCCGTCA
GTGGGCAGAG
